Addgene plasmid #182442: pcDNA3.1-hSyncytin-1(AAAR)
Purpose: hSyncytin-1, furin cleavage site RNKR>AAAR(314-317)
Depositing lab: Masaharu Somiya. Depositing organization: The University of Osaka.
Backbone
  Vector backbone: pcDNA3.1
  Vector type: Mammalian Expression
  Selectable markers: Neomycin (select with G418)
Growth in bacteria
  Bacterial resistance: Ampicillin, 100 μg/mL
  Growth temperature: 37°C
  Growth strain: DH5alpha
  Copy number: High Copy
Gene/Insert
  Gene/Insert name: ERVW-1 (alt name: human syncytin-1)
  Species: H. sapiens (human)
  Mutation: furin cleacage site RNKR>>AAAR(314-317)
  Entrez Gene: ERVW-1 (a.k.a. ENV, ENVW, ERVWE1, HERV-7q, HERV-W-ENV, HERV7Q, HERVW, HERVWENV)
  Promoter: CMV
  Cloning method: Gibson Cloning
  Sequencing primers: 5′ CMV-F; 3′ BGH-R
Terms and licenses: Academic/Nonprofit Terms; Industry Terms: Not Available to Industry
How to cite: pcDNA3.1-hSyncytin-1(AAAR) was a gift from Masaharu Somiya (Addgene plasmid # 182442 ; http://n2t.net/addgene:182442 ; RRID:Addgene_182442)
