[The description below was written by a language model from this plasmid's Addgene catalogue record and pLannotate feature annotations shown in this document.]
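Description:
pcDNA3.1-hSyncytin-1(AAAR) is a mammalian expression plasmid of about 7.1 kb built on the pcDNA3.1 backbone. It carries the human ERVW-1 gene, which encodes syncytin-1, the envelope glycoprotein of an endogenous HERV-W retrovirus. In bacteria it is maintained as a high-copy plasmid through a ColE1/pUC-type origin and selected with ampicillin via the β-lactamase gene. An f1 phage origin is also present. For mammalian cells, an SV40 early promoter drives a neomycin phosphotransferase cassette ending in an SV40 polyadenylation signal, which allows G418 selection of stable transfectants.

The syncytin-1 coding sequence lies downstream of the human cytomegalovirus immediate-early enhancer and promoter and is followed by the bovine growth hormone polyadenylation signal, giving strong constitutive expression after transfection. A T7 promoter sits between the CMV promoter and the insert, as is standard in this backbone. The feature table shows no epitope tag or reporter fused to the open reading frame. Several short annotated fragments (HIV-1 LTR, ble, lacI, bom) appear to be small backbone-derived matches rather than functional elements.

The defining feature is a mutation of the furin recognition motif at residues 314–317, from RNKR to AAAR. Retroviral envelope precursors are normally cleaved at this site into the receptor-binding surface subunit and the fusogenic transmembrane subunit, so altering it is expected to prevent that processing. The record does not spell out an application beyond the mutation itself. A construct of this kind would typically serve as a cleavage-deficient comparator to wild-type syncytin-1 in studies of envelope maturation and membrane or cell–cell fusion.
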