Features (pLannotate 1.2.2; 20 found; start..end, strand, type, name):
     28..80      -  misc_feature   bom (fragment): basis of mobility region from pBR322
    235..614     +  enhancer       CMV enhancer: human cytomegalovirus immediate early enhancer
    615..818     +  promoter       CMV promoter: human cytomegalovirus (CMV) immediate early promoter
    814..847     +  LTR            5' LTR (truncated) (fragment): truncated 5' long terminal repeat (LTR) from HIV-1
    863..881     +  promoter       T7 promoter: promoter for bacteriophage T7 RNA polymerase
    992..2605    +  CDS            ERVW-1: SYCY1_HUMAN - Also known as ERVWE1. Experimental evidence at protein level: Swiss-Prot protein existence level 1. Endogenous envelope proteins may have kept, lost or modified their original function during evolution. Retroviral envelope proteins mediate receptor recognition and membrane fusion during early infection. The surface protein (SU) mediates receptor recognition, while the transmembrane protein (TM) acts as a class I viral fusion protein. The protein may have at least 3 conformational states: pre- fusion native state, pre-hairpin intermediate state, and post-fusion hairpin state. Duri
   2652..2876    +  polyA_signal   bGH poly(A) signal: bovine growth hormone polyadenylation signal
   2880..2901    +  promoter       SV40 promoter (fragment): SV40 enhancer and early promoter
   2922..3280    +  rep_origin     f1 ori (sequence partly withheld): f1 bacteriophage origin of replication; arrow indicates direction of (+) strand synthesis
   3364..3693    +  promoter       SV40 promoter: SV40 enhancer and early promoter
   3760..4551    +  CDS            neo: KKA2_KLEPN - Also known as kan, nptII. Experimental evidence at protein level: Swiss-Prot protein existence level 1. Resistance to kanamycin, neomycin, paromomycin, ribostamycin, butirosin and gentamicin B. From Klebsiella pneumoniae.
   4575..4733    +  CDS            ble (fragment): BLE_KLEPN - Experimental evidence at protein level: Swiss-Prot protein existence level 1. Binding protein with a strong affinity to the bleomycin family of antibiotics. Binds to CL990; an antimitotic-antibiotic compound. From Klebsiella pneumoniae.
   4728..4849    +  polyA_signal   SV40 poly(A) signal: SV40 polyadenylation signal
   4922..4938    -  protein_bind   lac operator: The lac repressor binds to the lac operator to inhibit transcription in E. coli. This inhibition can be relieved by adding lactose or isopropyl-β-D-thiogalactopyranoside (IPTG). lac repressor encoded by lacI
   4946..4976    -  promoter       lac promoter: promoter for the E. coli lac operon
   4991..5012    -  protein_bind   CAP binding site: CAP binding activates transcription in the presence of cAMP. E. coli catabolite activator protein
   5025..5117    -  CDS            lacI (fragment): lac repressor; lacI; The lac repressor binds to the lac operator to inhibit transcription in E. coli. This inhibition can be relieved by adding lactose or isopropyl-β-D-thiogalactopyranoside (IPTG).
   5300..5888    -  rep_origin     ori: high-copy-number ColE1/pMB1/pBR322/pUC origin of replication
   6059..6919    -  CDS            AmpR: β-lactamase; bla; confers resistance to ampicillin, carbenicillin, and related antibiotics
   6920..7024    -  promoter       AmpR promoter: bla
>Addgene plasmid #182442 | pcDNA3.1-hSyncytin-1(AAAR) | addgene full sequence | sequence record 357724 | Addgene NGS Result
GACGGATCGGGAGATCTCCCGATCCCCTATGGTGCACTCTCAGTACAATCTGCTCTGATGCCGCATAGTT
AAGCCAGTATCTGCTCCCTGCTTGTGTGTTGGAGGTCGCTGAGTAGTGCGCGAGCAAAATTTAAGCTACA
ACAAGGCAAGGCTTGACCGACAATTGCATGAAGAATCTGCTTAGGGTTAGGCGTTTTGCGCTGCTTCGCG
ATGTACGGGCCAGATATACGCGTTGACATTGATTATTGACTAGTTATTAATAGTAATCAATTACGGGGTC
ATTAGTTCATAGCCCATATATGGAGTTCCGCGTTACATAACTTACGGTAAATGGCCCGCCTGGCTGACCG
CCCAACGACCCCCGCCCATTGACGTCAATAATGACGTATGTTCCCATAGTAACGCCAATAGGGACTTTCC
ATTGACGTCAATGGGTGGAGTATTTACGGTAAACTGCCCACTTGGCAGTACATCAAGTGTATCATATGCC
AAGTACGCCCCCTATTGACGTCAATGACGGTAAATGGCCCGCCTGGCATTATGCCCAGTACATGACCTTA
TGGGACTTTCCTACTTGGCAGTACATCTACGTATTAGTCATCGCTATTACCATGGTGATGCGGTTTTGGC
AGTACATCAATGGGCGTGGATAGCGGTTTGACTCACGGGGATTTCCAAGTCTCCACCCCATTGACGTCAA
TGGGAGTTTGTTTTGGCACCAAAATCAACGGGACTTTCCAAAATGTCGTAACAACTCCGCCCCATTGACG
CAAATGGGCGGTAGGCGTGTACGGTGGGAGGTCTATATAAGCAGAGCTCTCTGGCTAACTAGAGAACCCA
CTGCTTACTGGCTTATCGAAATTAATACGACTCACTATAGGGAGACCCAAGCTGGCTAGCGTTTAAACTT
AAGCTTGGTACCGAGCTCGGATCCACTAGTCCAGTGTGGTGGAATTCTGCAGATATCCAGCACAGTGGCG
GCCGCGCCACCATGGCTCTGCCCTACCACATCTTTCTGTTCACCGTCCTGCTGCCCTCCTTCACACTGAC
TGCCCCCCCACCCTGTCGCTGTATGACCAGCTCCTCTCCCTACCAGGAGTTCCTGTGGAGGATGCAGCGG
CCCGGAAACATCGACGCACCAAGCTATAGGAGCCTGTCCAAGGGCACCCCCACCTTCACCGCCCACACAC
ACATGCCACGCAATTGCTACCACAGCGCCACCCTGTGCATGCACGCCAACACACACTATTGGACCGGCAA
GATGATCAATCCATCCTGCCCTGGAGGCCTGGGAGTGACCGTGTGCTGGACCTACTTCACACAGACCGGA
ATGTCTGACGGAGGAGGAGTGCAGGATCAGGCAAGGGAGAAGCACGTGAAGGAAGTGATCTCCCAGCTGA
CAAGAGTGCACGGCACCAGCTCCCCTTATAAGGGCCTGGATCTGTCTAAGCTGCACGAGACACTGCGGAC
ACACACCAGACTGGTGTCTCTGTTTAACACCACACTGACAGGCCTGCACGAGGTGAGCGCCCAGAACCCA
ACCAATTGCTGGATCTGTCTGCCCCTGAACTTCAGGCCTTACGTGTCCATCCCTGTGCCAGAGCAGTGGA
ACAATTTTTCTACAGAGATCAATACCACAAGCGTGCTGGTGGGACCACTGGTGTCCAACCTGGAGATCAC
ACACACCTCTAATCTGACCTGCGTGAAGTTCAGCAACACCACATATACCACAAATTCCCAGTGCATCCGG
TGGGTGACACCCCCTACCCAGATCGTGTGCCTGCCTTCCGGCATCTTCTTCGTGTGCGGCACCTCTGCCT
ACAGATGTCTGAACGGCTCTAGCGAGAGCATGTGCTTCCTGTCCTTTCTGGTGCCACCCATGACAATCTA
TACCGAGCAGGACCTGTACTCCTATGTGATCTCTAAGCCCGCTGCTGCACGCGTGCCAATCCTGCCCTTC
GTGATCGGAGCAGGCGTGCTGGGCGCCCTGGGAACAGGCATCGGCGGCATCACCACATCTACCCAGTTTT
ACTATAAGCTGAGCCAGGAGCTGAACGGCGACATGGAGAGGGTGGCCGATAGCCTGGTGACCCTGCAGGA
CCAGCTGAACTCCCTGGCCGCCGTGGTGCTGCAGAATCGGAGAGCCCTGGATCTGCTGACAGCAGAGAGG
GGAGGAACCTGCCTGTTTCTGGGCGAGGAGTGCTGTTACTATGTGAACCAGAGCGGCATCGTGACAGAGA
AGGTGAAGGAGATCAGGGACCGCATCCAGAGGAGGGCAGAGGAGCTGAGGAATACCGGACCATGGGGCCT
GCTGTCCCAGTGGATGCCCTGGATCCTGCCTTTCCTGGGCCCACTGGCCGCCATCATCCTGCTGCTGCTG
TTCGGCCCCTGTATCTTTAACCTGCTGGTGAATTTCGTGAGCTCTAGAATCGAGGCCGTGAAGCTGCAGA
TGGAGCCCAAGATGCAGAGCAAGACAAAGATCTACAGACGGCCCCTGGATAGGCCTGCATCTCCACGCAG
CGACGTGAATGATATCAAGGGCACCCCCCCTGAGGAAATCTCCGCCGCCCAGCCCCTGCTGCGCCCAAAC
AGTGCCGGGTCATCCTGACTCGAGTCTAGAGGGCCCGTTTAAACCCGCTGATCAGCCTCGACTGTGCCTT
CTAGTTGCCAGCCATCTGTTGTTTGCCCCTCCCCCGTGCCTTCCTTGACCCTGGAAGGTGCCACTCCCAC
TGTCCTTTCCTAATAAAATGAGGAAATTGCATCGCATTGTCTGAGTAGGTGTCATTCTATTCTGGGGGGT
GGGGTGGGGCAGGACAGCAAGGGGGAGGATTGGGAAGACAATAGCAGGCATGCTGGGGATGCGGTGGGCT
CTATGGCTTCTGAGGCGGAAAGAACCAGCTGGGGCTCTAGGGGGTATCCCC
[124 nt withheld, positions 2922-3045]
C
[91 nt withheld, positions 3047-3137]
A
[49 nt withheld, positions 3139-3187]
CCTTTGACGTTGGAGTCCACGTTCTTT
[37 nt withheld, positions 3215-3251]
ACCCTATCTCGGTCTATTCTTTTGATTTATAAGGGATTTTGCCGATTTCGGCCTATTGGTTAAAAAATGA
GTTGATTTAACAAAAATTTAACGCGAATTAATTCTGTGGAATGTGTGTCAGTTAGGGTGTGGAAAGTCCC
CAGGCTCCCCAGCAGGCAGAAGTATGCAAAGCATGCATCTCAATTAGTCAGCAACCAGGTGTGGAAAGTC
CCCAGGCTCCCCAGCAGGCAGAAGTATGCAAAGCATGCATCTCAATTAGTCAGCAACCATAGTCCCGCCC
CTAACTCCGCCCATCCCGCCCCTAACTCCGCCCAGTTCCGCCCATTCTCCGCCCCATGGCTGACTAATTT
TTTTTATTTATGCAGAGGCCGAGGCCGCCTCTGCCTCTGAGCTATTCCAGAAGTAGTGAGGAGGCTTTTT
TGGAGGCCTAGGCTTTTGCAAAAAGCTCCCGGGAGCTTGTATATCCATTTTCGGATCTGATCAAGAGACA
GGATGAGGATCGTTTCGCATGATTGAACAAGATGGATTGCACGCAGGTTCTCCGGCCGCTTGGGTGGAGA
GGCTATTCGGCTATGACTGGGCACAACAGACAATCGGCTGCTCTGATGCCGCCGTGTTCCGGCTGTCAGC
GCAGGGGCGCCCGGTTCTTTTTGTCAAGACCGACCTGTCCGGTGCCCTGAATGAACTGCAGGACGAGGCA
GCGCGGCTATCGTGGCTGGCCACGACGGGCGTTCCTTGCGCAGCTGTGCTCGACGTTGTCACTGAAGCGG
GAAGGGACTGGCTGCTATTGGGCGAAGTGCCGGGGCAGGATCTCCTGTCATCTCACCTTGCTCCTGCCGA
GAAAGTATCCATCATGGCTGATGCAATGCGGCGGCTGCATACGCTTGATCCGGCTACCTGCCCATTCGAC
CACCAAGCGAAACATCGCATCGAGCGAGCACGTACTCGGATGGAAGCCGGTCTTGTCGATCAGGATGATC
TGGACGAAGAGCATCAGGGGCTCGCGCCAGCCGAACTGTTCGCCAGGCTCAAGGCGCGCATGCCCGACGG
CGAGGATCTCGTCGTGACCCATGGCGATGCCTGCTTGCCGAATATCATGGTGGAAAATGGCCGCTTTTCT
GGATTCATCGACTGTGGCCGGCTGGGTGTGGCGGACCGCTATCAGGACATAGCGTTGGCTACCCGTGATA
TTGCTGAAGAGCTTGGCGGCGAATGGGCTGACCGCTTCCTCGTGCTTTACGGTATCGCCGCTCCCGATTC
GCAGCGCATCGCCTTCTATCGCCTTCTTGACGAGTTCTTCTGAGCGGGACTCTGGGGTTCGAAATGACCG
ACCAAGCGACGCCCAACCTGCCATCACGAGATTTCGATTCCACCGCCGCCTTCTATGAAAGGTTGGGCTT
CGGAATCGTTTTCCGGGACGCCGGCTGGATGATCCTCCAGCGCGGGGATCTCATGCTGGAGTTCTTCGCC
CACCCCAACTTGTTTATTGCAGCTTATAATGGTTACAAATAAAGCAATAGCATCACAAATTTCACAAATA
AAGCATTTTTTTCACTGCATTCTAGTTGTGGTTTGTCCAAACTCATCAATGTATCTTATCATGTCTGTAT
ACCGTCGACCTCTAGCTAGAGCTTGGCGTAATCATGGTCATAGCTGTTTCCTGTGTGAAATTGTTATCCG
CTCACAATTCCACACAACATACGAGCCGGAAGCATAAAGTGTAAAGCCTGGGGTGCCTAATGAGTGAGCT
AACTCACATTAATTGCGTTGCGCTCACTGCCCGCTTTCCAGTCGGGAAACCTGTCGTGCCAGCTGCATTA
ATGAATCGGCCAACGCGCGGGGAGAGGCGGTTTGCGTATTGGGCGCTCTTCCGCTTCCTCGCTCACTGAC
TCGCTGCGCTCGGTCGTTCGGCTGCGGCGAGCGGTATCAGCTCACTCAAAGGCGGTAATACGGTTATCCA
CAGAATCAGGGGATAACGCAGGAAAGAACATGTGAGCAAAAGGCCAGCAAAAGGCCAGGAACCGTAAAAA
GGCCGCGTTGCTGGCGTTTTTCCATAGGCTCCGCCCCCCTGACGAGCATCACAAAAATCGACGCTCAAGT
CAGAGGTGGCGAAACCCGACAGGACTATAAAGATACCAGGCGTTTCCCCCTGGAAGCTCCCTCGTGCGCT
CTCCTGTTCCGACCCTGCCGCTTACCGGATACCTGTCCGCCTTTCTCCCTTCGGGAAGCGTGGCGCTTTC
TCATAGCTCACGCTGTAGGTATCTCAGTTCGGTGTAGGTCGTTCGCTCCAAGCTGGGCTGTGTGCACGAA
CCCCCCGTTCAGCCCGACCGCTGCGCCTTATCCGGTAACTATCGTCTTGAGTCCAACCCGGTAAGACACG
ACTTATCGCCACTGGCAGCAGCCACTGGTAACAGGATTAGCAGAGCGAGGTATGTAGGCGGTGCTACAGA
GTTCTTGAAGTGGTGGCCTAACTACGGCTACACTAGAAGAACAGTATTTGGTATCTGCGCTCTGCTGAAG
CCAGTTACCTTCGGAAAAAGAGTTGGTAGCTCTTGATCCGGCAAACAAACCACCGCTGGTAGCGGTGGTT
TTTTTGTTTGCAAGCAGCAGATTACGCGCAGAAAAAAAGGATCTCAAGAAGATCCTTTGATCTTTTCTAC
GGGGTCTGACGCTCAGTGGAACGAAAACTCACGTTAAGGGATTTTGGTCATGAGATTATCAAAAAGGATC
TTCACCTAGATCCTTTTAAATTAAAAATGAAGTTTTAAATCAATCTAAAGTATATATGAGTAAACTTGGT
CTGACAGTTACCAATGCTTAATCAGTGAGGCACCTATCTCAGCGATCTGTCTATTTCGTTCATCCATAGT
TGCCTGACTCCCCGTCGTGTAGATAACTACGATACGGGAGGGCTTACCATCTGGCCCCAGTGCTGCAATG
ATACCGCGAGACCCACGCTCACCGGCTCCAGATTTATCAGCAATAAACCAGCCAGCCGGAAGGGCCGAGC
GCAGAAGTGGTCCTGCAACTTTATCCGCCTCCATCCAGTCTATTAATTGTTGCCGGGAAGCTAGAGTAAG
TAGTTCGCCAGTTAATAGTTTGCGCAACGTTGTTGCCATTGCTACAGGCATCGTGGTGTCACGCTCGTCG
TTTGGTATGGCTTCATTCAGCTCCGGTTCCCAACGATCAAGGCGAGTTACATGATCCCCCATGTTGTGCA
AAAAAGCGGTTAGCTCCTTCGGTCCTCCGATCGTTGTCAGAAGTAAGTTGGCCGCAGTGTTATCACTCAT
GGTTATGGCAGCACTGCATAATTCTCTTACTGTCATGCCATCCGTAAGATGCTTTTCTGTGACTGGTGAG
TACTCAACCAAGTCATTCTGAGAATAGTGTATGCGGCGACCGAGTTGCTCTTGCCCGGCGTCAATACGGG
ATAATACCGCGCCACATAGCAGAACTTTAAAAGTGCTCATCATTGGAAAACGTTCTTCGGGGCGAAAACT
CTCAAGGATCTTACCGCTGTTGAGATCCAGTTCGATGTAACCCACTCGTGCACCCAACTGATCTTCAGCA
TCTTTTACTTTCACCAGCGTTTCTGGGTGAGCAAAAACAGGAAGGCAAAATGCCGCAAAAAAGGGAATAA
GGGCGACACGGAAATGTTGAATACTCATACTCTTCCTTTTTCAATATTATTGAAGCATTTATCAGGGTTA
TTGTCTCATGAGCGGATACATATTTGAATGTATTTAGAAAAATAAACAAATAGGGGTTCCGCGCACATTT
CCCCGAAAAGTGCCACCTGACGTC
